Addgene plasmid #59921: pCAG-B19G
Purpose: Expression vector for Rabies virus SAD B19 glycoprotein gene
Depositing lab: Ian Wickersham. Depositing organization: Massachusetts Institute of Technology.
Backbone
  Vector backbone: pCAGEN
  Backbone size w/o insert (bp): 4795
  Total vector size (bp): 6370
  Vector type: Mammalian Expression
Growth in bacteria
  Bacterial resistance: Ampicillin, 100 μg/mL
  Growth temperature: 37°C
  Growth strain: DH5alpha
  Copy number: High Copy
Gene/Insert
  Gene/Insert name: Rabies virus glycoprotein (alt name: G)
  Species: Rabies virus
  Insert size (bp): 1575
  Promoter: CAG
  Cloning method: Unknown
  Sequencing primers: 5′ CTCTAGAGCCTCTGCTAACc; 3′ CAGAAGTCAGATGCTCAAG
Terms and licenses: Academic/Nonprofit Terms; Industry Terms: Not Available to Industry
How to cite: pCAG-B19G was a gift from Ian Wickersham (Addgene plasmid # 59921 ; http://n2t.net/addgene:59921 ; RRID:Addgene_59921)
