[The description below was written by a language model from this plasmid's Addgene catalogue record and pLannotate feature annotations shown in this document.]
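Description:
pCAG-B19G is a 6,370 bp mammalian expression plasmid built on the pCAGEN backbone that drives expression of the glycoprotein (G) gene of the rabies virus SAD B19 strain. It is maintained in E. coli as a high-copy plasmid through a ColE1/pUC-type origin of replication and is selected with ampicillin via the β-lactamase gene under its own bla promoter. The backbone also carries remnants of the lac promoter/operator region and short lacI fragments, which are cloning-vector leftovers with no evident role in the payload. It also has an SV40 origin of replication with an adjacent SV40 poly(A) signal; the SV40 origin can support episomal replication in cells that supply large T antigen.

The roughly 1.6 kb G coding sequence sits downstream of the composite CAG promoter, made up of the human cytomegalovirus immediate-early enhancer, the chicken β-actin promoter and a chimeric chicken β-actin/rabbit β-globin intron. This combination gives strong, broadly active transcription in mammalian cells. Transcripts end at a rabbit β-globin polyadenylation signal. The short "HBB" fragments annotated on either side of the insert are most likely β-globin exon sequence belonging to the intron and 3′ untranslated region of the CAG cassette rather than fusion partners. No tags, reporters or mammalian selection markers are annotated.

The glycoprotein mediates receptor attachment and pH-dependent membrane fusion of the rabies virion. The record states only that the plasmid is an expression vector for this gene. A construct of this kind is commonly used to supply G in trans, for example when producing or complementing glycoprotein-deleted rabies virus, although the record does not specify that application.
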