Features (pLannotate 1.2.2; 18 found; start..end, strand, type, name):
      4..383     +  enhancer       CMV enhancer: human cytomegalovirus immediate early enhancer
    386..661     +  promoter       chicken β-actin promoter: No description available
    662..1670    +  intron         chimeric intron: chimera between introns from chicken β-actin and rabbit β-globin
   1668..1745    +  CDS            HBB (fragment): HBB_LEPEU - Experimental evidence at protein level: Swiss-Prot protein existence level 1. Involved in oxygen transport from the lung to the various peripheral tissues. From Lepus europaeus (European hare).
   1734..3305    +  CDS            G: GLYCO_RABVS - Experimental evidence at protein level: Swiss-Prot protein existence level 1. Attaches the virus to host cellular receptor, inducing endocytosis of the virion. In the endosome, the acidic pH induces conformational changes in the glycoprotein trimer, which trigger fusion between virus and cell membrane. There is convincing in vitro evidence that the muscular form of the nicotinic acetylcholine receptor (nAChR), the neuronal cell adhesion molecule (NCAM), and the p75 neurotrophin receptor (p75NTR) bind glycoprotein and thereby facilitate rabies virus entry into cells (By similarity
   3317..3388    +  CDS            HBB (fragment): HBB_PONPY - Experimental evidence at transcript level: Swiss-Prot protein existence level 2. Involved in oxygen transport from the lung to the various peripheral tissues. From Pongo pygmaeus (Bornean orangutan).
   3459..3514    +  polyA_signal   β-globin poly(A) signal: rabbit β-globin polyadenylation signal (Gil and Proudfoot, 1987)
   3897..3913    -  protein_bind   lac operator: The lac repressor binds to the lac operator to inhibit transcription in E. coli. This inhibition can be relieved by adding lactose or isopropyl-β-D-thiogalactopyranoside (IPTG). lac repressor encoded by lacI
   3921..3951    -  promoter       lac promoter: promoter for the E. coli lac operon
   3966..3987    -  protein_bind   CAP binding site: CAP binding activates transcription in the presence of cAMP. E. coli catabolite activator protein
   4000..4039    -  CDS            lacI (fragment): lac repressor; lacI; The lac repressor binds to the lac operator to inhibit transcription in E. coli. This inhibition can be relieved by adding lactose or isopropyl-β-D-thiogalactopyranoside (IPTG).
   4046..4068    +  promoter       SV40 promoter (fragment): SV40 enhancer and early promoter
   4092..4227    +  rep_origin     SV40 ori: SV40 origin of replication
   4247..4381    +  polyA_signal   SV40 poly(A) signal: SV40 polyadenylation signal
   4383..4437    -  CDS            lacI (fragment): lac repressor; lacI; The lac repressor binds to the lac operator to inhibit transcription in E. coli. This inhibition can be relieved by adding lactose or isopropyl-β-D-thiogalactopyranoside (IPTG).
   4620..5208    -  rep_origin     ori: high-copy-number ColE1/pMB1/pBR322/pUC origin of replication
   5379..6239    -  CDS            AmpR: β-lactamase; bla; confers resistance to ampicillin, carbenicillin, and related antibiotics
   6240..6344    -  promoter       AmpR promoter: bla
>Addgene plasmid #59921 | pCAG-B19G | depositor full sequence | sequence record 94977 | pCAG-B19G sequence 6370 bps
GTCGACATTGATTATTGACTAGTTATTAATAGTAATCAATTACGGGGTCATTAGTTCATAGCCCATATAT
GGAGTTCCGCGTTACATAACTTACGGTAAATGGCCCGCCTGGCTGACCGCCCAACGACCCCCGCCCATTG
ACGTCAATAATGACGTATGTTCCCATAGTAACGCCAATAGGGACTTTCCATTGACGTCAATGGGTGGACT
ATTTACGGTAAACTGCCCACTTGGCAGTACATCAAGTGTATCATATGCCAAGTACGCCCCCTATTGACGT
CAATGACGGTAAATGGCCCGCCTGGCATTATGCCCAGTACATGACCTTATGGGACTTTCCTACTTGGCAG
TACATCTACGTATTAGTCATCGCTATTACCATGGGTCGAGGTGAGCCCCACGTTCTGCTTCACTCTCCCC
ATCTCCCCCCCCTCCCCACCCCCAATTTTGTATTTATTTATTTTTTAATTATTTTGTGCAGCGATGGGGG
CGGGGGGGGGGGGGGCGCGCGCCAGGCGGGGCGGGGCGGGGCGAGGGGCGGGGCGGGGCGAGGCGGAGAG
GTGCGGCGGCAGCCAATCAGAGCGGCGCGCTCCGAAAGTTTCCTTTTATGGCGAGGCGGCGGCGGCGGCG
GCCCTATAAAAAGCGAAGCGCGCGGCGGGCGGGAGTCGCTGCGTTGCCTTCGCCCCGTGCCCCGCTCCGC
GCCGCCTCGCGCCGCCCGCCCCGGCTCTGACTGACCGCGTTACTCCCACAGGTGAGCGGGCGGGACGGCC
CTTCTCCTCCGGGCTGTAATTAGCGCTTGGTTTAATGACGGCTCGTTTCTTTTCTGTGGCTGCGTGAAAG
CCTTAAAGGGCTCCGGGAGGGCCCTTTGTGCGGGGGGGAGCGGCTCGGGGGGTGCGTGCGTGTGTGTGTG
CGTGGGGAGCGCCGCGTGCGGCCCGCGCTGCCCGGCGGCTGTGAGCGCTGCGGGCGCGGCGCGGGGCTTT
GTGCGCTCCGCGTGTGCGCGAGGGGAGCGCGGCCGGGGGCGGTGCCCCGCGGTGCGGGGGGGCTGCGAGG
GGAACAAAGGCTGCGTGCGGGGTGTGTGCGTGGGGGGGTGAGCAGGGGGTGTGGGCGCGGCGGTCGGGCT
GTAACCCCCCCCTGCACCCCCCTCCCCGAGTTGCTGAGCACGGCCCGGCTTCGGGTGCGGGGCTCCGTGC
GGGGCGTGGCGCGGGGCTCGCCGTGCCGGGCGGGGGGTGGCGGCAGGTGGGGGTGCCGGGCGGGGCGGGG
CCGCCTCGGGCCGGGGAGGGCTCGGGGGAGGGGCGCGGCGGCCCCGGAGCGCCGGCGGCTGTCGAGGCGC
GGCGAGCCGCAGCCATTGCCTTTTATGGTAATCGTGCGAGAGGGCGCAGGGACTTCCTTTGTCCCAAATC
TGGCGGAGCCGAAATCTGGGAGGCGCCGCCGCACCCCCTCTAGCGGGCGCGGGCGAAGCGGTGCGGCGCC
GGCAGGAAGGAAATGGGCGGGGAGGGCCTTCGTGCGTCGCCGCGCCGCCGTCCCCTTCTCCATCTCCAGC
CTCGGGGCTGCCGCAGGGGGACGGCTGCCTTCGGGGGGGACGGGGCAGGGCGGGGTTCGGCTTCTGGCGT
GTGACCGGCGGCTCTAGAGCCTCTGCTAACCATGTTCATGCCTTCTTCTTTTTCCTACAGCTCCTGGGCA
ACGTGCTGGTTATTGTGCTGTCTCATCATTTTGGCAAAGAATTCGCCGCCACCATGGTTCCTCAGGCTCT
CCTGTTTGTACCCCTTCTGGTTTTTCCATTGTGTTTTGGGAAATTCCCTATTTACACGATACCAGACAAG
CTTGGTCCCTGGAGTCCGATTGACATACATCACCTCAGCTGCCCAAACAATTTGGTAGTGGAGGACGAAG
GATGCACCAACCTGTCAGGGTTCTCCTACATGGAACTTAAAGTTGGATACATCTTAGCCATAAAAGTGAA
CGGGTTCACTTGCACAGGCGTTGTGACGGAGGCTGAAACCTACACTAACTTCGTTGGTTATGTCACAACC
ACGTTCAAAAGAAAGCATTTCCGCCCAACACCAGATGCATGTAGAGCCGCGTACAACTGGAAGATGGCCG
GTGACCCCAGATATGAAGAGTCTCTACACAATCCGTACCCTGACTACCGCTGGCTTCGAACTGTAAAAAC
CACCAAGGAGTCTCTCGTTATCATATCTCCAAGTGTGGCAGATTTGGACCCATATGACAGATCCCTTCAC
TCGAGGGTCTTCCCTAGCGGGAAGTGCTCAGGAGTAGCGGTGTCTTCTACCTACTGCTCCACTAACCACG
ATTACACCATTTGGATGCCCGAGAATCCGAGACTAGGGATGTCTTGTGACATTTTTACCAATAGTAGAGG
GAAGAGAGCATCCAAAGGGAGTGAGACTTGCGGCTTTGTAGATGAAAGAGGCCTATATAAGTCTTTAAAA
GGAGCATGCAAACTCAAGTTATGTGGAGTTCTAGGACTTAGACTTATGGATGGAACATGGGTCTCGATGC
AAACATCAAATGAAACCAAATGGTGCCCTCCCGATAAGTTGGTGAACCTGCACGACTTTCGCTCAGACGA
AATTGAGCACCTTGTTGTAGAGGAGTTGGTCAGGAAGAGAGAGGAGTGTCTGGATGCACTAGAGTCCATC
ATGACAACCAAGTCAGTGAGTTTCAGACGTCTCAGTCATTTAAGAAAACTTGTCCCTGGGTTTGGAAAAG
CATATACCATATTCAACAAGACCTTGATGGAAGCCGATGCTCACTACAAGTCAGTCAGAACTTGGAATGA
GATCCTCCCTTCAAAAGGGTGTTTAAGAGTTGGGGGGAGGTGTCATCCTCATGTGAACGGGGTGTTTTTC
AATGGTATAATATTAGGACCTGACGGCAATGTCTTAATCCCAGAGATGCAATCATCCCTCCTCCAGCAAC
ATATGGAGTTGTTGGAATCCTCGGTTATCCCCCTTGTGCACCCCCTGGCAGACCCGTCTACCGTTTTCAA
GGACGGTGACGAGGCTGAGGATTTTGTTGAAGTTCACCTTCCCGATGTGCACAATCAGGTCTCAGGAGTT
GACTTGGGTCTCCCGAACTGGGGGAAGTATGTATTACTGAGTGCAGGGGCCCTGACTGCCTTGATGTTGA
TAATTTTCCTGATGACATGTTGTAGAAGAGTCAATCGATCAGAACCTACGCAACACAATCTCAGAGGGAC
AGGGAGGGAGGTGTCAGTCACTCCCCAAAGCGGGAAGATCATATCTTCATGGGAATCACACAAGAGTGGG
GGTGAGACCAGACTGTAAGCGGCCGCACTCCTCAGGTGCAGGCTGCCTATCAGAAGGTGGTGGCTGGTGT
GGCCAATGCCCTGGCTCACAAATACCACTGAGATCTTTTTCCCTCTGCCAAAAATTATGGGGACATCATG
AAGCCCCTTGAGCATCTGACTTCTGGCTAATAAAGGAAATTTATTTTCATTGCAATAGTGTGTTGGAATT
TTTTGTGTCTCTCACTCGGAAGGACATATGGGAGGGCAAATCATTTAAAACATCAGAATGAGTATTTGGT
TTAGAGTTTGGCAACATATGCCATATGCTGGCTGCCATGAACAAAGGTGGCTATAAAGAGGTCATCAGTA
TATGAAACAGCCCCCTGCTGTCCATTCCTTATTCCATAGAAAAGCCTTGACTTGAGGTTAGATTTTTTTT
ATATTTTGTTTTGTGTTATTTTTTTCTTTAACATCCCTAAAATTTTCCTTACATGTTTTACTAGCCAGAT
TTTTCCTCCTCTCCTGACTACTCCCAGTCATAGCTGTCCCTCTTCTCTTATGAAGATCCCTCGACCTGCA
GCCCAAGCTTGGCGTAATCATGGTCATAGCTGTTTCCTGTGTGAAATTGTTATCCGCTCACAATTCCACA
CAACATACGAGCCGGAAGCATAAAGTGTAAAGCCTGGGGTGCCTAATGAGTGAGCTAACTCACATTAATT
GCGTTGCGCTCACTGCCCGCTTTCCAGTCGGGAAACCTGTCGTGCCAGCGGATCCGCATCTCAATTAGTC
AGCAACCATAGTCCCGCCCCTAACTCCGCCCATCCCGCCCCTAACTCCGCCCAGTTCCGCCCATTCTCCG
CCCCATGGCTGACTAATTTTTTTTATTTATGCAGAGGCCGAGGCCGCCTCGGCCTCTGAGCTATTCCAGA
AGTAGTGAGGAGGCTTTTTTGGAGGCCTAGGCTTTTGCAAAAAGCTAACTTGTTTATTGCAGCTTATAAT
GGTTACAAATAAAGCAATAGCATCACAAATTTCACAAATAAAGCATTTTTTTCACTGCATTCTAGTTGTG
GTTTGTCCAAACTCATCAATGTATCTTATCATGTCTGGATCCGCTGCATTAATGAATCGGCCAACGCGCG
GGGAGAGGCGGTTTGCGTATTGGGCGCTCTTCCGCTTCCTCGCTCACTGACTCGCTGCGCTCGGTCGTTC
GGCTGCGGCGAGCGGTATCAGCTCACTCAAAGGCGGTAATACGGTTATCCACAGAATCAGGGGATAACGC
AGGAAAGAACATGTGAGCAAAAGGCCAGCAAAAGGCCAGGAACCGTAAAAAGGCCGCGTTGCTGGCGTTT
TTCCATAGGCTCCGCCCCCCTGACGAGCATCACAAAAATCGACGCTCAAGTCAGAGGTGGCGAAACCCGA
CAGGACTATAAAGATACCAGGCGTTTCCCCCTGGAAGCTCCCTCGTGCGCTCTCCTGTTCCGACCCTGCC
GCTTACCGGATACCTGTCCGCCTTTCTCCCTTCGGGAAGCGTGGCGCTTTCTCAATGCTCACGCTGTAGG
TATCTCAGTTCGGTGTAGGTCGTTCGCTCCAAGCTGGGCTGTGTGCACGAACCCCCCGTTCAGCCCGACC
GCTGCGCCTTATCCGGTAACTATCGTCTTGAGTCCAACCCGGTAAGACACGACTTATCGCCACTGGCAGC
AGCCACTGGTAACAGGATTAGCAGAGCGAGGTATGTAGGCGGTGCTACAGAGTTCTTGAAGTGGTGGCCT
AACTACGGCTACACTAGAAGGACAGTATTTGGTATCTGCGCTCTGCTGAAGCCAGTTACCTTCGGAAAAA
GAGTTGGTAGCTCTTGATCCGGCAAACAAACCACCGCTGGTAGCGGTGGTTTTTTTGTTTGCAAGCAGCA
GATTACGCGCAGAAAAAAAGGATCTCAAGAAGATCCTTTGATCTTTTCTACGGGGTCTGACGCTCAGTGG
AACGAAAACTCACGTTAAGGGATTTTGGTCATGAGATTATCAAAAAGGATCTTCACCTAGATCCTTTTAA
ATTAAAAATGAAGTTTTAAATCAATCTAAAGTATATATGAGTAAACTTGGTCTGACAGTTACCAATGCTT
AATCAGTGAGGCACCTATCTCAGCGATCTGTCTATTTCGTTCATCCATAGTTGCCTGACTCCCCGTCGTG
TAGATAACTACGATACGGGAGGGCTTACCATCTGGCCCCAGTGCTGCAATGATACCGCGAGACCCACGCT
CACCGGCTCCAGATTTATCAGCAATAAACCAGCCAGCCGGAAGGGCCGAGCGCAGAAGTGGTCCTGCAAC
TTTATCCGCCTCCATCCAGTCTATTAATTGTTGCCGGGAAGCTAGAGTAAGTAGTTCGCCAGTTAATAGT
TTGCGCAACGTTGTTGCCATTGCTACAGGCATCGTGGTGTCACGCTCGTCGTTTGGTATGGCTTCATTCA
GCTCCGGTTCCCAACGATCAAGGCGAGTTACATGATCCCCCATGTTGTGCAAAAAAGCGGTTAGCTCCTT
CGGTCCTCCGATCGTTGTCAGAAGTAAGTTGGCCGCAGTGTTATCACTCATGGTTATGGCAGCACTGCAT
AATTCTCTTACTGTCATGCCATCCGTAAGATGCTTTTCTGTGACTGGTGAGTACTCAACCAAGTCATTCT
GAGAATAGTGTATGCGGCGACCGAGTTGCTCTTGCCCGGCGTCAATACGGGATAATACCGCGCCACATAG
CAGAACTTTAAAAGTGCTCATCATTGGAAAACGTTCTTCGGGGCGAAAACTCTCAAGGATCTTACCGCTG
TTGAGATCCAGTTCGATGTAACCCACTCGTGCACCCAACTGATCTTCAGCATCTTTTACTTTCACCAGCG
TTTCTGGGTGAGCAAAAACAGGAAGGCAAAATGCCGCAAAAAAGGGAATAAGGGCGACACGGAAATGTTG
AATACTCATACTCTTCCTTTTTCAATATTATTGAAGCATTTATCAGGGTTATTGTCTCATGAGCGGATAC
ATATTTGAATGTATTTAGAAAAATAAACAAATAGGGGTTCCGCGCACATTTCCCCGAAAAGTGCCACCTG
