>Addgene plasmid #59921 | pCAG-B19G | addgene partial sequence | sequence record 96625 | Bglob-pA-R 5'-ttttggcagagggaaaaaga-3'
CACCAGCCACCACCTTCTGATAGGCAGCCTGCACCTGAGGAGTGCGGCCGCTTACAGTCTGGTCTCACCC
CCACTCTTGTGTGATTCCCATGAAGATATGATCTTCCCGCTTTGGGGAGTGACTGACACCTCCCTCCCTG
TCCCTCTGAGATTGTGTTGCGTAGGTTCTGATCGATTGACTCTTCTACAACATGTCATCAGGAAAATTAT
CAACATCAAGGCAGTCAGGGCCCCTGCACTCAGTAATACATACTTCCCCCAGTTCGGGAGACCCAAGTCA
ACTCCTGAGACCTGATTGTGCACATCGGGAAGGTGAACTTCAACAAAATCCTCAGCCTCGTCACCGTCCT
TGAAAACGGTAGACGGGTCTGCCAGGGGGTGCACAAGGGGGATAACCGAGGATTCCAACAACTCCATATG
TTGCTGGAGGAGGGATGATTGCATCTCTGGGATTAAGACATTGCCGTCAGGTCCTAATATTATACCATTG
AAAAACACCCCGTTCACATGAGGATGACACCTCCCCCCAACTCTTAAACACCCTTTTGAAGGGAGGATCT
CATTCCAAGTTCTGACTGACTTGTAGTGAGCATCGGCTTCCATCAAGGTCTTGTTGAATATGGTATATGC
TTTTCCAAACCCAGGGACAAGTTTTCTTAAATGACTGA
