>Addgene plasmid #59921 | pCAG-B19G | addgene partial sequence | sequence record 97563 | pCAG-F 5'-GCAACGTGCTGGTTATTGTG-3'
GGAGTCCGATTGACATACATCACCTCAGCTGCCCAAACAATTTGGTAGTGGAGGACGAAGGATGCACCAA
CCTGTCAGGGTTCTCCTACATGGAACTTAAAGTTGGATACATCTTAGCCATAAAAGTGAACGGGTTCACT
TGCACAGGCGTTGTGACGGAGGCTGAAACCTACACTAACTTCGTTGGTTATGTCACAACCACGTTCAAAA
GAAAGCATTTCCGCCCAACACCAGATGCATGTAGAGCCGCGTACAACTGGAAGATGGCCGGTGACCCCAG
ATATGAAGAGTCTCTACAC
